Addgene plasmid #82435: pMCh-1548
Purpose: Plasmid for expression of HA-tagged Nematostella vectensis AGO2 in mammalian cells
Depositing lab: Marina Chekulaeva. Depositing organization: Max-Delbrueck-Centrum fuer Molekulare Medizin (MDC). Publication: Conservation of miRNA-mediated silencing mechanisms across 600 million years of animal evolution. Mauri M, Kirchner M, Aharoni R, Ciolli Mattioli C, van den Bruck D, Gutkovitch N, Modepalli V, Selbach M, Moran Y, Chekulaeva M. Nucleic Acids Res. 2016 Sep 6. pii: gkw792. 10.1093/nar/gkw792 PubMed 27604873.
Backbone
  Vector backbone: pEBG
  Backbone manufacturer: Addgene 22227
  Backbone size w/o insert (bp): 5315
  Total vector size (bp): 8620
  Modifications to backbone: GST tag was replaced with HA tag (pEBH)
  Vector type: Mammalian Expression
Growth in bacteria
  Bacterial resistance: Ampicillin, 100 μg/mL
  Growth temperature: 37°C
  Growth strain: DH5alpha
  Copy number: High Copy
Gene/Insert
  Gene/Insert name: nvAGO2
  Species: Nematostella vectensis
  Insert size (bp): 3305
  Promoter: EF1A
  Tag / fusion protein: HA (N terminal on backbone)
  Cloning method: Restriction Enzyme; 5′ cloning site SbfI (not destroyed); 3′ cloning site NotI (not destroyed)
  Sequencing primers: 5′ atggcttacccatacgatgttc; 3′ ACAGGGATTTCTTGTCTCCCAC
Terms and licenses: Academic/Nonprofit Terms; Industry Terms: Not Available to Industry
How to cite: pMCh-1548 was a gift from Marina Chekulaeva (Addgene plasmid # 82435 ; http://n2t.net/addgene:82435 ; RRID:Addgene_82435)
