[The description below was written by a language model from this plasmid's Addgene catalogue record and pLannotate feature annotations shown in this document.]
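Description:
pMCh-1548 is an 8,620 bp mammalian expression plasmid that produces an HA-tagged Argonaute 2 protein from the sea anemone Nematostella vectensis (nvAGO2). It is built on pEBH, a derivative of the pEBG backbone in which the original GST tag was replaced by an HA epitope. In bacteria it is maintained through a high-copy ColE1/pUC-type origin and selected with ampicillin via the β-lactamase gene and its own promoter. The annotation also picks up an M13 phage origin, which could support single-stranded DNA production, together with scattered remnants of lacZα, lacI, rop and bom sequences and a lac promoter/operator region. These look like leftovers from cloning vector ancestry rather than functional parts.

The expression unit is driven by the strong constitutive human EF-1α promoter, which lies just downstream of an SV40 early promoter segment and a short small t antigen fragment. An HA tag follows the promoter; the software labels it as a fragment of a 3xHA array, and its length fits a single epitope. The roughly 3.3 kb nvAGO2 insert, cloned between SbfI and NotI sites that both remain intact, is fused so that the tag sits at the N terminus. The annotation tool matches only the latter part of the insert, by homology to rabbit AGO2, which reflects conservation of the Argonaute core rather than the true source species. A G-CSF stem-loop destabilising element annotated downstream of the insert probably belongs to the backbone's 3′ untranslated region; no polyadenylation signal is annotated.

The construct allows detection or immunoprecipitation of the cnidarian Argonaute in mammalian cells. The associated work examined how far miRNA-mediated silencing mechanisms are conserved across animal evolution.
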