Features (pLannotate 1.2.2; 20 found; start..end, strand, type, name):
     11..103     +  ncRNA          G-CSF SLDE: Accession: RF00183 - G-CSF factor stem-loop destabilising element (SLDE)
    622..779     +  CDS            lacZα (fragment): LacZα fragment of β-galactosidase; lacZ fragment
    785..834     -  misc_feature   bom (fragment): basis of mobility region from pBR322
    835..860     -  rep_origin     M13 ori (fragment): M13 bacteriophage origin of replication; arrow indicates direction of (+) strand synthesis
    859..909     -  CDS            lacI (fragment): lac repressor; lacI; The lac repressor binds to the lac operator to inhibit transcription in E. coli. This inhibition can be relieved by adding lactose or isopropyl-β-D-thiogalactopyranoside (IPTG).
    910..1290    -  rep_origin     M13 ori (sequence partly withheld): M13 bacteriophage origin of replication; arrow indicates direction of (+) strand synthesis
   1312..1360    -  misc_feature   bom (fragment) (sequence partly withheld): basis of mobility region from pBR322
   1462..1497    -  CDS            rop (fragment): Rop protein, which maintains plasmids at low copy number; rop
   1592..1696    +  promoter       AmpR promoter: bla
   1697..2557    +  CDS            AmpR: β-lactamase; bla; confers resistance to ampicillin, carbenicillin, and related antibiotics
   2728..3316    +  rep_origin     ori: high-copy-number ColE1/pMB1/pBR322/pUC origin of replication
   3499..3591    +  CDS            lacI (fragment): lac repressor; lacI; The lac repressor binds to the lac operator to inhibit transcription in E. coli. This inhibition can be relieved by adding lactose or isopropyl-β-D-thiogalactopyranoside (IPTG).
   3604..3625    +  protein_bind   CAP binding site: CAP binding activates transcription in the presence of cAMP. E. coli catabolite activator protein
   3640..3670    +  promoter       lac promoter: promoter for the E. coli lac operon
   3678..3694    +  protein_bind   lac operator: The lac repressor binds to the lac operator to inhibit transcription in E. coli. This inhibition can be relieved by adding lactose or isopropyl-β-D-thiogalactopyranoside (IPTG). lac repressor encoded by lacI
   3747..3957    +  promoter       SV40 promoter: SV40 early promoter
   3979..4048    +  CDS            small t antigen (fragment): SV40 (simian virus 40) small t antigen
   4054..5232    +  promoter       EF-1α promoter: strong constitutive promoter for human elongation factor EF-1α
   5283..5309    +  CDS            3xHA (fragment): three tandem HA epitope tags
   6090..8543    +  CDS            AGO2: AGO2_RABIT - Also known as EIF2C2. Experimental evidence at protein level: Swiss-Prot protein existence level 1. Required for RNA-mediated gene silencing (RNAi) by the RNA- induced silencing complex (RISC). The 'minimal RISC' appears to include AGO2 bound to a short guide RNA such as a microRNA (miRNA) or short interfering RNA (siRNA). These guide RNAs direct RISC to complementary mRNAs that are targets for RISC-mediated gene silencing. The precise mechanism of gene silencing depends on the degree of complementarity between the miRNA or siRNA and its target. Binding of RISC to a perfectly comp
>Addgene plasmid #82435 | pMCh-1548 | depositor full sequence | sequence record 156127 | pMCh-1548 sequence 8620 bps
GCGACTCTAGAGTGAGGGTCCCCACCTGGGACCCTTGAGAGTATCAGGTCTCCCACGTGGGAGACAAGAA
ATCCCTGTTTAATATTTAAACAGCAGTGTTCCCCATCTGGGTCCTTGCACCCCTCACTCTGGCCTCAGCC
GACTGCACAGCGGCCCCTGCATCCCCTTGGCTGTGAGGCCCCTGGACAAGCAGAGGTGGCCAGAGCTGGG
AGGCATGGCCCTGGGGTCCCACGAATTTGCTGGGGAATCTCGTTTTTCTTCTTAAGACTTTTGGGACATG
GTTTGACTCCCGAACATCACCGACGCGTCTCCTGTTTTTCTGGGTGGCCTCGGGACACCTGCCCTGCCCC
CACGAGGGTCAGGACTGTGACTCTTTTTAGGGCCAGGCAGGTGCCTGGACATTTGCCTTGCTGGACGGGG
ACTGGGGATGTGGGAGGGAGCAGACAGGAGGAATCATGTCAGGCCTGTGTGTGAAAGGAAGCTCCACTGT
CACCCTCCACCTCTTCACCCCCCACTCACCAGTGTCCCCTCCACTGTCACATTGTAACTGAACTTCAGGA
TAATAAAGTGCTTGCCTCCAAAAAAAAAAAAAAAAAAAAAAAAAAAAAAAAAAAAAAAAGAATTCACTGG
CCGTCGTTTTACAACGTCGTGACTGGGAAAACCCTGGCGTTACCCAACTTAATCGCCTTGCAGCACATCC
CCCTTTCGCCAGCTGGCGTAATAGCGAAGAGGCCCGCACCGATCGCCCTTCCCAACAGTTGCGCAGCCTG
AATGGCGAATGGCGCCTGATGCGGTATTTTCTCCTTACGCATCTGTGCGGTATTTCACACCGCAAAACGT
TAATATTTTGTTAAAATTCGGTCCACGCTGGTTTGCCCCAGCAGGCGAAAATCCTGTTTGATGGTGGTTC
CGAAATCGGCAAAATCCCTTATAAATCAAAAGAATAGCCCGAGATAGGGT
[37 nt withheld, positions 961-997]
AAAGAACGTGGACTCCAACGTCAAAGG
[141 nt withheld, positions 1025-1165]
G
[146 nt withheld, positions 1167-1312]
TGGTGCACTCTCAGTACAATCTGCTCTGATGCCGCATAGTTAAGCCAGCCCCGACACCCGCCAACACCCG
CTGACGCGCCCTGACGGGCTTGTCTGCTCCCGGCATCCGCTTACAGACAAGCTGTGACCGTCTCCGGGAG
CTGCATGTGTCAGAGGTTTTCACCGTCATCACCGAAACGCGCGAGACGAAAGGGCCTCGTGATACGCCTA
TTTTTATAGGTTAATGTCATGATAATAATGGTTTCTTAGACGTCAGGTGGCACTTTTCGGGGAAATGTGC
GCGGAACCCCTATTTGTTTATTTTTCTAAATACATTCAAATATGTATCCGCTCATGAGACAATAACCCTG
ATAAATGCTTCAATAATATTGAAAAAGGAAGAGTATGAGTATTCAACATTTCCGTGTCGCCCTTATTCCC
TTTTTTGCGGCATTTTGCCTTCCTGTTTTTGCTCACCCAGAAACGCTGGTGAAAGTAAAAGATGCTGAAG
ATCAGTTGGGTGCACGAGTGGGTTACATCGAACTGGATCTCAACAGCGGTAAGATCCTTGAGAGTTTTCG
CCCCGAAGAACGTTTTCCAATGATGAGCACTTTTAAAGTTCTGCTATGTGGCGCGGTATTATCCCGTATT
GACGCCGGGCAAGAGCAACTCGGTCGCCGCATACACTATTCTCAGAATGACTTGGTTGAGTACTCACCAG
TCACAGAAAAGCATCTTACGGATGGCATGACAGTAAGAGAATTATGCAGTGCTGCCATAACCATGAGTGA
TAACACTGCGGCCAACTTACTTCTGACAACGATCGGAGGACCGAAGGAGCTAACCGCTTTTTTGCACAAC
ATGGGGGATCATGTAACTCGCCTTGATCGTTGGGAACCGGAGCTGAATGAAGCCATACCAAACGACGAGC
GTGACACCACGATGCCTGTAGCAATGGCAACAACGTTGCGCAAACTATTAACTGGCGAACTACTTACTCT
AGCTTCCCGGCAACAATTAATAGACTGGATGGAGGCGGATAAAGTTGCAGGACCACTTCTGCGCTCGGCC
CTTCCGGCTGGCTGGTTTATTGCTGATAAATCTGGAGCCGGTGAGCGTGGGTCTCGCGGTATCATTGCAG
CACTGGGGCCAGATGGTAAGCCCTCCCGTATCGTAGTTATCTACACGACGGGGAGTCAGGCAACTATGGA
TGAACGAAATAGACAGATCGCTGAGATAGGTGCCTCACTGATTAAGCATTGGTAACTGTCAGACCAAGTT
TACTCATATATACTTTAGATTGATTTAAAACTTCATTTTTAATTTAAAAGGATCTAGGTGAAGATCCTTT
TTGATAATCTCATGACCAAAATCCCTTAACGTGAGTTTTCGTTCCACTGAGCGTCAGACCCCGTAGAAAA
GATCAAAGGATCTTCTTGAGATCCTTTTTTTCTGCGCGTAATCTGCTGCTTGCAAACAAAAAAACCACCG
CTACCAGCGGTGGTTTGTTTGCCGGATCAAGAGCTACCAACTCTTTTTCCGAAGGTAACTGGCTTCAGCA
GAGCGCAGATACCAAATACTGTCCTTCTAGTGTAGCCGTAGTTAGGCCACCACTTCAAGAACTCTGTAGC
ACCGCCTACATACCTCGCTCTGCTAATCCTGTTACCAGTGGCTGCTGCCAGTGGCGATAAGTCGTGTCTT
ACCGGGTTGGACTCAAGACGATAGTTACCGGATAAGGCGCAGCGGTCGGGCTGAACGGGGGGTTCGTGCA
CACAGCCCAGCTTGGAGCGAACGACCTACACCGAACTGAGATACCTACAGCGTGAGCATTGAGAAAGCGC
CACGCTTCCCGAAGGGAGAAAGGCGGACAGGTATCCGGTAAGCGGCAGGGTCGGAACAGGAGAGCGCACG
AGGGAGCTTCCAGGGGGAAACGCCTGGTATCTTTATAGTCCTGTCGGGTTTCGCCACCTCTGACTTGAGC
GTCGATTTTTGTGATGCTCGTCAGGGGGGCGGAGCCTATGGAAAAACGCCAGCAACGCGGCCTTTTTACG
GTTCCTGGCCTTTTGCTGGCCTTTTGCTCACATGTTCTTTCCTGCGTTATCCCCTGATTCTGTGGATAAC
CGTATTACCGCCTTTGAGTGAGCTGATACCGCTCGCCGCAGCCGAACGACCGAGCGCAGCGAGTCAGTGA
GCGAGGAAGCGGAAGAGCGCCCAATACGCAAACCGCCTCTCCCCGCGCGTTGGCCGATTCATTAATGCAG
CTGGCACGACAGGTTTCCCGACTGGAAAGCGGGCAGTGAGCGCAACGCAATTAATGTGAGTTAGCTCACT
CATTAGGCACCCCAGGCTTTACACTTTATGCTTCCGGCTCGTATGTTGTGTGGAATTGTGAGCGGATAAC
AATTTCACACAGGAAACAGCTATGACCATGATTACGCCAAGCTTAGGCTCCCCAGCAGGCAGAAGTATGC
AAAGCATGCATCTCAATTAGTCAGCAACCATAGTCCCGCCCCTAACTCCGCCCATCCCGCCCCTAACTCC
GCCCAGTTCCGCCCATTCTCCGCCCCATGGCTGACTAATTTTTTTTATTTATGCAGAGGCCGAGGCCGCC
TCGGCCTCTGAGCTATTCCAGAAGTAGTGAGGAGGCTTTTTTGGAGGCCTAGGCTTTTGCAAAAAGCTTT
GCAAAGATGGATAAAGTTTTAAACAGAGAGGAATCTTTGCAGCTAATGGACCTTCTAGGTCTTGAAAGGA
GTGCCTCGTGAGGCTCCGGTGCCCGTCAGTGGGCAGAGCGCACATCGCCCACAGTCCCCGAGAAGTTGGG
GGGAGGGGTCGGCAATTGAACCGGTGCCTAGAGAAGGTGGCGCGGGGTAAACTGGGAAAGTGATGTCGTG
TACTGGCTCCGCCTTTTTCCCGAGGGTGGGGGAGAACCGTATATAAGTGCAGTAGTCGCCGTGAACGTTC
TTTTTCGCAACGGGTTTGCCGCCAGAACACAGGTAAGTGCCGTGTGTGGTTCCCGCGGGCCTGGCCTCTT
TACGGGTTATGGCCCTTGCGTGCCTTGAATTACTTCCACCTGGCTGCAGTACGTGATTCTTGATCCCGAG
CTTCGGGTTGGAAGTGGGTGGGAGAGTTCGAGGCCTTGCGCTTAAGGAGCCCCTTCGCCTCGTGCTTGAG
TTGAGGCCTGGCCTGGGCGCTGGGGCCGCCGCGTGCGAATCTGGTGGCACCTTCGCGCCTGTCTCGCTGC
TTTCGATAAGTCTCTAGCCATTTAAAATTTTTGATGACCTGCTGCGACGCTTTTTTTCTGGCAAGATAGT
CTTGTAAATGCGGGCCAAGATCTGCACACTGGTATTTCGGTTTTTGGGGCCGCGGGCGGCGACGGGGCCC
GTGCGTCCCAGCGCACATGTTCGGCGAGGCGGGGCCTGCGAGCGCGGCCACCGAGAATCGGACGGGGGTA
GTCTCAAGCTGGCCGGCCTGCTCTGGTGCCTGGCCTCGCGCCGCCGTGTATCGCCCCGCCCTGGGCGGCA
AGGCTGGCCCGGTCGGCACCAGTTGCGTGAGCGGAAAGATGGCCGCTTCCCGGCCCTGCTGCAGGGAGCT
CAAAATGGAGGACGCGGCGCTCGGGAGAGCGGGCGGGTGAGTCACCCACACAAAGGAAAAGGGCCTTTCC
GTCCTCAGCCGTCGCTTCATGTGACTCCACGGAGTACCGGGCGCCGTCCAGGCACCTCGATTAGTTCTCG
AGCTTTTGGAGTACGTCGTCTTTAGGTTGGGGGGAGGGGTTTTATGCGATGGAGTTTCCCCACACTGAGT
GGGTGGAGACTGAAGTTAGGCCAGCTTGGCACTTGATGTAATTCTCCTTGGAATTTGCCCTTTTTGAGTT
TGGATCTTGGTTCATTCTCAAGCCTCAGACAGTGGTTCAAAGTTTTTTTCTTCCATTTCAGGTGTCGTGA
GGAATTCTCTAGAGATCCCTCGACCTCGAGATCCATTGTGCTGGATGGCTTACCCATACGATGTTCCAGA
TTACGCTCCTGCAGGCATGCCGAAGAAATCGAAAGGACGTGGAAGAGGGAGAGGAAGAGGAAACCCTCAT
CATGAAAAACAACAAACTCTAGTTGGGCAACAAGCGACTTCCCGAAATAACGAGCATAAACAACTCCCCA
AGCCAACACAGACCCAACAAGAAACATCATTATCCCAGCAGCCATATACCTGTAGCAGTGCAGCAGAAGC
GCAAGGACCCCTGACCCCGCCCAATAACACTCAAGGGGGGAGTCTTACCAATGCAGAACCGGCACAGGCT
GATACATTGGGGCAAAAATTTGAAACTCAACTAAATTTAAGCCCACAAAGTGGCAAAGAGCAGGGTGCGA
TCCCTAAAACAGGAGCTAGACTTAAGGGGAACAGCTTGGCACCAGGCTCACAGGGCAATGGACAATTTTC
CTCTAAGAACCTGCTGGCTCAGATGCAGAGAACACCAAGAAGTGCATCAGAGTCCCAGAACGAAGCTTCA
TCCAAATCACAGCAAGCACACAACAATCAAAGCCAGGCTGCAGCCCATCAGCAGACTCAAGCAGGTCCAC
AGCAGACTCCAGCACGTTCACAGCAGACTCCAGCAGGTCCACAGCAGACTCAAGCAGGTCCACAGCAGAC
TCCAGCAGGTCCACAGCAGACTCAAGCAGGTCCACAGCAGACTCAAGAAGGTCCACAGCAGACTCCAGCA
CGTTCACAGCAGACCCCAGCAATAATAGGGTCAACAACAACTGCTGATGAACACCTGGCTCGTCACAGGC
AGGAAAACATGGAATTACCGAAGCGGCCAGGTTATGGAAGGGAGGGAAGGAAAATAAAACTGCGAGCTAA
CTTCTTCCAAGTGACTCTTCCAAACGTTGATTTCCTATATCACTACGATCTGGAGATTTCTCCTGAGAAA
GCCCCAGTGTCTGTTTGTCGTGATGTGGTGGACGCTGCTATAAAGCATGGGGAGTTCAAGGGAGTTTTCA
ATGGATGCAAACCTGCTTTTGATGGGAGGAGAAATTTGTACTGCAGGGAGCCATTGCCTTTAAAGTCAGA
GGAAGCTTCCCTGAAAGTCACTCTTCCTGGAACTGATGGGGGAAAAGAACGAAAGTTTACACTCAAAATT
AAGGAAGCAGGTCTGGTTAGCATCAAAGAGCTTGACCAGTTCCTAAATGGGGAGTTCCGTGGAAAGGTTC
CCCAAGACGCTATCCAGGGTATGGATATTGTCCTGAGACAGATGCCGTCCATGAAGTTCACAGCTGTGGG
GAGGTGCTTCTTCCCACCTCCCAACGGCCACTGCCATGATCTTGGGGGTGGCTGTGAATTATGGACGGGG
TTCTATCAAAGTGTGCGGCCGTCTCAGTGGAAAACCATGCTGCTGAACATCGATGTATCCTCTAAAGGCT
TCCAGAAATCGATGCCGGTGATAGACTTCATGTTGGAGATTCTTAGACAGGATCGGAACAGAGTTCTTGA
CACACGTTGGGTGATGGACGAAAGAGACAAGAAGAAGCTCACCACGGAGATAAAAGGTCTTCGCGTAGAG
ACTACCCACATTAAAAGAAAGTTCACTGTGATGGGTCTGTCACACCCTGCATTTAACAACCGCTTTAGGC
TTGAAGACAACACCGAGACCACCGTAGAGGCGTACTTCCGCAACAAGTACAATATATCTCTCAGGTACCC
CCATTTACCGTGCCTACTGGTTGGTCAAAAGAAGAACTCCGTGCCAATGGAGGTGTGTAACATGATTCCC
ACTCAGCGGAAGCGTCTGACGGATGAACAAACTGCGGCGATGATTCGCAAAACAGCAAAGCCAGCCAATG
AACGCCAGCGGGACATCAACCAATGGGTCGATGAGTTGGCAACAGCAAGTGACCAGTACCTGAAAAACGA
ATACGGCATGCGAATCAACAAGCAGATGGTAGCAATCGAAGGGCGTGTCCTACCCGCACCCGAGCTTACC
CTCGGGGGCAATCCGCAGGGTAGCGCCCTTACCCCCTCTGACGGAGCGTGGGACATGAGGGGAAAGTCGT
TTTTCGAGGCAAGGACTGTTGAGGTCTGGGCACTGGTGTGCTTTTCACATCCAAAGTGGTGTCCTAAGGA
GAAGCTGGAGGGGTTTGCTCGGCAAATGGGCAATGTTTGTCGAAGTGAAGGAATGAGAATGAACCCGGTA
CCTTGTCGCGCGGAGTATGCGTCACGCGTGCAAGAGGTTGAGGGAATATTTGGCAAGCTTCTTCACGACT
TTAATAGTCTGCAATTGATTGTGGTCGCTCTCCCGGACAGGGGCAACAAAGATGTCTATAACGAGGTGAA
GAGAGTCGGCGACACAGTCTTAGGTATTCCCACCCAGTGTGTTCAAATGAAGCAATTTACGATGGCTAAA
CCTCAAGTGTGCTCGAACATCGCCATGAAGATCAATGGCAAACTAGGCGGCACCAACCACGTGATCGCCG
ATAGCCTCAAGGCGACAATCACTGATGACAAAGGCAATGGAATATTTAACTCCCCGGTAATCATATTTGG
CGCTGATGTCACCCACCCAGCCCCTGGTGACAATGGCATCCCTTCTATCGCCGCCGTCGTCGCCAGCCTG
AATCGCAACGCTAGCCGCTACTGCGCACGCGTGAGACCGCAGACCCACATGAAGTGCAAGCAGGCTCAGG
AGATCATTGTTGATCTGGCAGACATGGTGAAAGAACTCATGATTGAGTTTTATAAGGAGAACAAAAGGAA
GCCGGTGCGGATTATCTTTTATCGGGATGGTGTCAGTGAGGGTCAGTTTCAGCAGGTTCTCCTCGAGGAG
GTCCGTGCTGTTCAGCAGGCGTGCGCGATGCTCGAGAAAGACTATCAGCCTCTCATCACGTTTGTGGTCG
TGCAGAAAAGACACCACGCGCGACTTTTTGCCGAGGAAGGCAGGGACGCGAGGGGGAAATCGAGAAATGT
CCCAGCTGGCACGACGGTGGACACGGTTATATGTCACCCGTTCGAGTTTGACTTCTATCTCTGCAGTCAT
GCTGGTATTCAGGGTACGAGCCGGCCCACCCATTACCACGTGCTGTACGATGATAACGGGTTCTCGGCAG
ATAAGCTGCAGGCGCTCACCTATCAACTCTGCCATACGTTCGCAAGATGCACACGCAGCGTGTCTATGCC
TGCACCGGCCTACTACGCACACCTTGCCGCGTTTAGAGCCAGGGGGCTTGTCAACGCAGGACGCGGCGCA
GCAAATGGGTCTGAGGAGAGTCAAATGAAAACCTACTACGAGACAATCAAAGTGTGCAAGCGAATGGAAG
CATCCATGTACTTTACCTAAAGGCGGCC
