>Addgene plasmid #82435 | pMCh-1548 | addgene partial sequence | sequence record 158828 | EF1a-F 5'-TCAAGCCTCAGACAGTGGTTC-3'
ATTCTCTAGAGATCCCTCGACCTCGAGATCCATTGTGCTGGATGGCTTACCCATACGATGTTCCAGATTA
CGCTCCTGCAGGCATGCCGAAGAAATCGAAAGGACGTGGAAGAGGGAGAGGAAGAGGAAACCCTCATCAT
GAAAAACAACAAACTCTAGTTGGGCAACAAGCGACTTCCCGAAATAACGAGCATAAACAACTCCCCAAGC
CAACACAGACCCAACAAGAAACATCATTATCCCAGCAGCCATATACCTGTAGCAGTGCAGCAGAAGCGCA
AGGACCCCTGACCCCGCCCAATAACACTCAAGGGGGGAGTCTTACCAATGCAGAACCGGCACAGGCTGAT
ACATTGGGGCAAAAATTTGAAACTCAACTAAATTTAAGCCCACAAAGTGGCAAAGAGCAGGGTGCGATCC
CTAAAACAGGAGCTAGACTTAAGGGGAACAGCTTGGCACCAGGCTCACAGGGCAATGGACAATTTTCCTC
TAAGAACCTGCTGGCTCAGATGCAGAGAACACCAAGAAGTGCATCAGAGTCCCAGAACGAAGCTTCATCC
AAATCACAGCAAGCACACAACAATCAAAGCCAGGCTGCAGCCCATCAGCAGACTCAAGCAGGTCCACAGC
AGACTCCAGCACGTTCACAGCAGACTCCAGCAGGTCCACAGCAGACTCAAGCAGGTCCACAGCAGACTCC
AGCAGGTCCACAGCAGACTCAAGCAGGTCCACAGCAGACTCAAGAAGGTCCACAGCAGACTCCAGCACGT
TCACAGCAGACCCCAGCAATAATAGGGTCAACAACAACTGCTGATGAACACCTGGCTCGTCACAGGCAGG
AAA
