>Addgene plasmid #82435 | pMCh-1548 | addgene partial sequence | sequence record 158829 | G-CSF-R 5'-GATGGGGAACACTGCTGTTTA-3'
CTGATACTCTCAAGGGTCCCAGGTGGGGACCCTCACTCTAGAGTCGCGGCCGCCTTTAGGTAAAGTACAT
GGATGCTTCCATTCGCTTGCACACTTTGATTGTCTCGTAGTAGGTTTTCATTTGACTCTCCTCAGACCCA
TTTGCTGCGCCGCGTCCTGCGTTGACAAGCCCCCTGGCTCTAAACGCGGCAAGGTGTGCGTAGTAGGCCG
GTGCAGGCATAGACACGCTGCGTGTGCATCTTGCGAACGTATGGCAGAGTTGATAGGTGAGCGCCTGCAG
CTTATCTGCCGAGAACCCGTTATCATCGTACAGCACGTGGTAATGGGTGGGCCGGCTCGTACCCTGAATA
CCAGCATGACTGCAGAGATAGAAGTCAAACTCGAACGGGTGACATATAACCGTGTCCACCGTCGTGCCAG
CTGGGACATTTCTCGATTTCCCCCTCGCGTCCCTGCCTTCCTCGGCAAAAAGTCGCGCGTGGTGTCTTTT
CTGCACGACCACAAACGTGATGAGAGGCTGATAGTCTTTCTCGAGCATCGCGCACGCCTGCTGAACAGCA
CGGACCTCCTCGAGGAGAACCTGCTGAAACTGACCCTCACTGACACCATCCCGATAAAAGATAATCCGCA
CCGGCTTCCTTTTGTTCTCCTTATAAAACTCAATCATGAGTTCTTTCACCATGTCTGCCAGATCAACAAT
GATCTCCTGAGCCTGCTTGCACTTCATGTGGGTCTGCGGTCTCACGCGTGCGCAGTAGCGGCTAGCGTTG
CGATTCAGGCTGGCGACGACGGCGGCGATAGAAGG
